Addgene plasmid #36312: alpha 0-CFP in pdest12.2
Depositing lab: Narasimhan Gautam. Depositing organization: Washington University in Saint Louis. Publication: A fluorescence resonance energy transfer-based sensor indicates that receptor access to a G protein is unrestricted in a living mammalian cell. Azpiazu I, Gautam N. J Biol Chem. 2004 Jun 25;279(26):27709-18. Epub 2004 Apr 12. 10.1074/jbc.M403712200 PubMed 15078878.
Backbone
  Vector backbone: pd12.2
  Backbone manufacturer: Invitrogen
  Backbone size w/o insert (bp): 7261
  Total vector size (bp): 9052
  Vector type: Mammalian Expression
  Selectable markers: Neomycin (select with G418)
Growth in bacteria
  Bacterial resistance: Ampicillin, 100 μg/mL
  Growth temperature: 37°C
  Growth strain: DH5alpha
  Copy number: High Copy
Gene/Insert
  Gene/Insert name: G protein alpha 0
  Species: R. norvegicus (rat)
  Insert size (bp): 1065
  Mutation: Introduced KpnI and SpeI sites between 92nd and 93rd amino acids of alpha 0
  GenBank ID: NM_017327.1
  Entrez Gene: Gnao1 (a.k.a. Gnao, Hg1g, RATBPGTPC)
  Promoter: CMV
  Tag / fusion protein: CFP
  Cloning method: Gateway Cloning
  Sequencing primers: 5′ SP6 primer; 3′ T7 primer
Terms and licenses: Academic/Nonprofit Terms; Industry Terms: Not Available to Industry
Depositor comments: The CFP was introduced between 92nd and 93rd amino acid of alpha-0
How to cite: alpha 0-CFP in pdest12.2 was a gift from Narasimhan Gautam (Addgene plasmid # 36312 ; http://n2t.net/addgene:36312 ; RRID:Addgene_36312)
