[The description below was written by a language model from this plasmid's Addgene catalogue record.]
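Description:
alpha 0-CFP in pdest12.2 is a mammalian expression plasmid built by Gateway cloning into the Invitrogen pDEST12.2 (recorded as pd12.2) destination backbone, giving a total size of about 9.05 kb from a backbone of roughly 7.3 kb. It is maintained in E. coli as a high-copy plasmid under ampicillin selection, and it carries a neomycin resistance marker so that transfected mammalian cells can be selected with G418. No feature table accompanies the record, so the origins of replication, polyadenylation signals and recombination site scars are not itemised. The SP6 and T7 primers listed for sequencing indicate that these primer sites flank the insert.

The payload is the rat Gnao1 coding sequence (about 1.07 kb), encoding the G protein alpha-o subunit, expressed from the CMV promoter. Rather than being tagged at a terminus, the protein carries an internal fluorescent tag: KpnI and SpeI sites were engineered between residues 92 and 93 of alpha-o, and cyan fluorescent protein was inserted at that position. Internal placement of this kind is commonly used for G alpha subunits because it leaves both termini unmodified, although the record itself does not give the rationale.

The associated publication describes a fluorescence resonance energy transfer-based sensor used to examine receptor access to a G protein in living mammalian cells. This suggests the CFP-tagged alpha-o serves as one fluorescent partner in such a sensor, for monitoring heterotrimeric G protein behaviour by live-cell imaging. The partner fluorophore construct is not described in this record.
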