>Addgene plasmid #36312 | alpha 0-CFP in pdest12.2 | depositor partial sequence | sequence record 45439 | alpha 0-CFP in pdest12.2 sequence 7278 bps
TCGCGAATGCATGTCGTTACATAACTTACGGTAAATGGCCCGCCTGGCTGACCGCCCAACGACCCCCGCC
CATTGACGTCAATAATGACGTATGTTCCCATAGTAACGCCAATAGGGACTTTCCATTGACGTCAATGGGT
GGAGTATTTACGGTAAACTGCCCACTTGGCAGTACATCAAGTGTATCATATGCCAAGTACGCCCCCTATT
GACGTCAATGACGGTAAATGGCCCGCCTGGCATTATGCCCAGTACATGACCTTATGGGACTTTCCTACTT
GGCAGTACATCTACGTATTAGTCATCGCTATTACCATGGTGATGCGGTTTTGGCAGTACATCAATGGGCG
TGGATAGCGGTTTGACTCACGGGGATTTCCAAGTCTCCACCCCATTGACGTCAATGGGAGTTTGTTTTGG
CACCAAAATCAACGGGACTTTCCAAAATGTCGTAACAACTCCGCCCCATTGACGCAAATGGGCGGTAGGC
GTGTACGGTGGGAGGTCTATATAAGCAGAGCTCGTTTAGTGAACCGTCAGATCGCCTGGAGACGCCATCC
ACGCTGTTTTGACCTCCATAGAAGACACCGGGACCGATCCAGCCTCCGGACTCTAGCCTAGGCCGCGGGA
CGGATAACAATTTCACACAGGAAACAGCTATGACCATTAGGCCTTTGCAAAAAGCTATTTAGGTGACACT
ATAGAAGGTACGCCTGCAGGTACCGGATCACAAGTTTGTACAAAAAAGCTGAACGAGAAACGTAAAATGA
TATAAATATCAATATATTAAATTAGATTTTGCATAAAAAACAGACTACATAATACTGTAAAACACAACAT
ATCCAGTCACTATGGCGGCCGCATTAGGCACCCCAGGCTTTACACTTTATGCTTCCGGCTCGTATAATGT
GTGGATTTTGAGTTAGGATCCGTCGAGATTTTCAGGAGCTAAGGAAGCTAAAATGGAGAAAAAAATCACT
GGATATACCACCGTTGATATATCCCAATGGCATCGTAAAGAACATTTTGAGGCATTTCAGTCAGTTGCTC
AATGTACCTATAACCAGACCGTTCAGCTGGATATTACGGCCTTTTTAAAGACCGTAAAGAAAAATAAGCA
CAAGTTTTATCCGGCCTTTATTCACATTCTTGCCCGCCTGATGAATGCTCATCCGGAATTCCGTATGGCA
ATGAAAGACGGTGAGCTGGTGATATGGGATAGTGTTCACCCTTGTTACACCGTTTTCCATGAGCAAACTG
AAACGTTTTCATCGCTCTGGAGTGAATACCACGACGATTTCCGGCAGTTTCTACACATATATTCGCAAGA
TGTGGCGTGTTACGGTGAAAACCTGGCCTATTTCCCTAAAGGGTTTATTGAGAATATGTTTTTCGTCTCA
GCCAATCCCTGGGTGAGTTTCACCAGTTTTGATTTAAACGTGGCCAATATGGACAACTTCTTCGCCCCCG
TTTTCACCATGGGCAAATATTATACGCAAGGCGACAAGGTGCTGATGCCGCTGGCGATTCAGGTTCATCA
TGCCGTCTGTGATGGCTTCCATGTCGGCAGAATGCTTAATGAATTACAACAGTACTGCGATGAGTGGCAG
GGCGGGGCGTAAACGCGTGGATCCGGCTTACTAAAAGCCAGATAACAGTATGCGTATTTGCGCGCTGATT
TTTGCGGTATAAGAATATATACTGATATGTATACCCGAAGTATGTCAAAAAGAGGTGTGCTATGAAGCAG
CGTATTACAGTGACAGTTGACAGCGACAGCTATCAGTTGCTCAAGGCATATATGATGTCAATATCTCCGG
TCTGGTAAGCACAACCATGCAGAATGAAGCCCGTCGTCTGCGTGCCGAACGCTGGAAAGCGGAAAATCAG
GAAGGGATGGCTGAGGTCGCCCGGTTTATTGAAATGAACGGCTCTTTTGCTGACGAGAACAGGGACTGGT
GAAATGCAGTTTAAGGTTTACACCTATAAAAGAGAGAGCCGTTATCGTCTGTTTGTGGATGTACAGAGTG
ATATTATTGACACGCCCGGGCGACGGATGGTGATCCCCCTGGCCAGTGCACGTCTGCTGTCAGATAAAGT
CTCCCGTGAACTTTACCCGGTGGTGCATATCGGGGATGAAAGCTGGCGCATGATGACCACCGATATGGCC
AGTGTGCCGGTCTCCGTTATCGGGGAAGAAGTGGCTGATCTCAGCCACCGCGAAAATGACATCAAAAACG
CCATTAACCTGATGTTCTGGGGAATATAAATGTCAGGCTCCCTTATACACAGCCAGTCTGCAGGTCGACC
ATAGTGACTGGATATGTTGTGTTTTACAGTATTATGTAGTCTGTTTTTTATGCAAAATCTAATTTAATAT
ATTGATATTTATATCATTTTACGTTTCTCGTTCAGCTTTCTTGTACAAAGTGGTGATCGCGTGCATGCGA
CGTCATAGCTCTCTCCCTATAGTGAGTCGTATTATAAGCTAGGCACTGGCCGTCGTTTTACAACGTCGTG
ACTGGGAAAACTGCTAGCTTGGGATCTTTGTGAAGGAACCTTACTTCTGTGGTGTGACATAATTGGACAA
ACTACCTACAGAGATTTAAAGCTCTAAGGTAAATATAAAATTTTTAAGTGTATAATGTGTTAAACTAGCT
GCATATGCTTGCTGCTTGAGAGTTTTGCTTACTGAGTATGATTTATGAAAATATTATACACAGGAGCTAG
TGATTCTAATTGTTTGTGTATTTTAGATTCACAGTCCCAAGGCTCATTTCAGGCCCCTCAGTCCTCACAG
TCTGTTCATGATCATAATCAGCCATACCACATTTGTAGAGGTTTTACTTGCTTTAAAAAACCTCCCACAC
CTCCCCCTGAACCTGAAACATAAAATGAATGCAATTGTTGTTGTTAACTTGTTTATTGCAGCTTATAATG
GTTACAAATAAAGCAATAGCATCACAAATTTCACAAATAAAGCATTTTTTTCACTGCATTCTAGTTGTGG
TTTGTCCAAACTCATCAATGTATCTTATCATGTCTGGATCGATCCTGCATTAATGAATCGGCCAACGCGC
GGGGAGAGGCGGTTTGCGTATTGGCTGGCGTAATAGCGAAGAGGCCCGCACCGATCGCCCTTCCCAACAG
TTGCGCAGCCTGAATGGCGAATGGG
[124 nt withheld, positions 3176-3299]
C
[91 nt withheld, positions 3301-3391]
A
[49 nt withheld, positions 3393-3441]
CCTTTGACGTTGGAGTCCACGTTCTTT
[37 nt withheld, positions 3469-3505]
ACCCTATCTCGGTCTATTCTTTTGATTTATAAGGGATTTTGCCGATTTCGGCCTATTGGTTAAAAAATGA
GCTGATTTAACAAATATTTAACGCGAATTTTAACAAAATATTAACGTTTACAATTTCGCCTGATGCGGTA
TTTTCTCCTTACGCATCTGTGCGGTATTTCACACCGCATACGCGGATCTGCGCAGCACCATGGCCTGAAA
TAACCTCTGAAAGAGGAACTTGGTTAGGTACCTTCTGAGGCGGAAAGAACCAGCTGTGGAATGTGTGTCA
GTTAGGGTGTGGAAAGTCCCCAGGCTCCCCAGCAGGCAGAAGTATGCAAAGCATGCATCTCAATTAGTCA
GCAACCAGGTGTGGAAAGTCCCCAGGCTCCCCAGCAGGCAGAAGTATGCAAAGCATGCATCTCAATTAGT
CAGCAACCATAGTCCCGCCCCTAACTCCGCCCATCCCGCCCCTAACTCCGCCCAGTTCCGCCCATTCTCC
GCCCCATGGCTGACTAATTTTTTTTATTTATGCAGAGGCCGAGGCCGCCTCGGCCTCTGAGCTATTCCAG
AAGTAGTGAGGAGGCTTTTTTGGAGGCCTAGGCTTTTGCAAAAAGCTTGATTCTTCTGACACAACAGTCT
CGAACTTAAGGCTAGAGCCACCATGATTGAACAAGATGGATTGCACGCAGGTTCTCCGGCCGCTTGGGTG
GAGAGGCTATTCGGCTATGACTGGGCACAACAGACAATCGGCTGCTCTGATGCCGCCGTGTTCCGGCTGT
CAGCGCAGGGGCGCCCGGTTCTTTTTGTCAAGACCGACCTGTCCGGTGCCCTGAATGAACTGCAGGACGA
GGCAGCGCGGCTATCGTGGCTGGCCACGACGGGCGTTCCTTGCGCAGCTGTGCTCGACGTTGTCACTGAA
GCGGGAAGGGACTGGCTGCTATTGGGCGAAGTGCCGGGGCAGGATCTCCTGTCATCTCACCTTGCTCCTG
CCGAGAAAGTATCCATCATGGCTGATGCAATGCGGCGGCTGCATACGCTTGATCCGGCTACCTGCCCATT
CGACCACCAAGCGAAACATCGCATCGAGCGAGCACGTACTCGGATGGAAGCCGGTCTTGTCGATCAGGAT
GATCTGGACGAAGAGCATCAGGGGCTCGCGCCAGCCGAACTGTTCGCCAGGCTCAAGGCGCGCATGCCCG
ACGGCGAGGATCTCGTCGTGACCCATGGCGATGCCTGCTTGCCGAATATCATGGTGGAAAATGGCCGCTT
TTCTGGATTCATCGACTGTGGCCGGCTGGGTGTGGCGGACCGCTATCAGGACATAGCGTTGGCTACCCGT
GATATTGCTGAAGAGCTTGGCGGCGAATGGGCTGACCGCTTCCTCGTGCTTTACGGTATCGCCGCTCCCG
ATTCGCAGCGCATCGCCTTCTATCGCCTTCTTGACGAGTTCTTCTGAGCGGGACTCTGGGGTTCGAAATG
ACCGACCAAGCGACGCCCAACCTGCCATCACGATGGCCGCAATAAAATATCTTTATTTTCATTACATCTG
TGTGTTGGTTTTTTGTGTGAATCGATAGCGATAAGGATCCGCGTATGGTGCACTCTCAGTACAATCTGCT
CTGATGCCGCATAGTTAAGCCAGCCCCGACACCCGCCAACACCCGCTGACGCGCCCTGACGGGCTTGTCT
GCTCCCGGCATCCGCTTACAGACAAGCTGTGACCGTCTCCGGGAGCTGCATGTGTCAGAGGTTTTCACCG
TCATCACCGAAACGCGCGAGACGAAAGGGCCTCGTGATACGCCTATTTTTATAGGTTAATGTCATGATAA
TAATGGTTTCTTAGACGTCAGGTGGCACTTTTCGGGGAAATGTGCGCGGAACCCCTATTTGTTTATTTTT
CTAAATACATTCAAATATGTATCCGCTCATGAGACAATAACCCTGATAAATGCTTCAATAATATTGAAAA
AGGAAGAGTATGAGTATTCAACATTTCCGTGTCGCCCTTATTCCCTTTTTTGCGGCATTTTGCCTTCCTG
TTTTTGCTCACCCAGAAACGCTGGTGAAAGTAAAAGATGCTGAAGATCAGTTGGGTGCACGAGTGGGTTA
CATCGAACTGGATCTCAACAGCGGTAAGATCCTTGAGAGTTTTCGCCCCGAAGAACGTTTTCCAATGATG
AGCACTTTTAAAGTTCTGCTATGTGGCGCGGTATTATCCCGTATTGACGCCGGGCAAGAGCAACTCGGTC
GCCGCATACACTATTCTCAGAATGACTTGGTTGAGTACTCACCAGTCACAGAAAAGCATCTTACGGATGG
CATGACAGTAAGAGAATTATGCAGTGCTGCCATAACCATGAGTGATAACACTGCGGCCAACTTACTTCTG
ACAACGATCGGAGGACCGAAGGAGCTAACCGCTTTTTTGCACAACATGGGGGATCATGTAACTCGCCTTG
ATCGTTGGGAACCGGAGCTGAATGAAGCCATACCAAACGACGAGCGTGACACCACGATGCCTGTAGCAAT
GGCAACAACGTTGCGCAAACTATTAACTGGCGAACTACTTACTCTAGCTTCCCGGCAACAATTAATAGAC
TGGATGGAGGCGGATAAAGTTGCAGGACCACTTCTGCGCTCGGCCCTTCCGGCTGGCTGGTTTATTGCTG
ATAAATCTGGAGCCGGTGAGCGTGGGTCTCGCGGTATCATTGCAGCACTGGGGCCAGATGGTAAGCCCTC
CCGTATCGTAGTTATCTACACGACGGGGAGTCAGGCAACTATGGATGAACGAAATAGACAGATCGCTGAG
ATAGGTGCCTCACTGATTAAGCATTGGTAACTGTCAGACCAAGTTTACTCATATATACTTTAGATTGATT
TAAAACTTCATTTTTAATTTAAAAGGATCTAGGTGAAGATCCTTTTTGATAATCTCATGACCAAAATCCC
TTAACGTGAGTTTTCGTTCCACTGAGCGTCAGACCCCGTAGAAAAGATCAAAGGATCTTCTTGAGATCCT
TTTTTTCTGCGCGTAATCTGCTGCTTGCAAACAAAAAAACCACCGCTACCAGCGGTGGTTTGTTTGCCGG
ATCAAGAGCTACCAACTCTTTTTCCGAAGGTAACTGGCTTCAGCAGAGCGCAGATACCAAATACTGTCCT
TCTAGTGTAGCCGTAGTTAGGCCACCACTTCAAGAACTCTGTAGCACCGCCTACATACCTCGCTCTGCTA
ATCCTGTTACCAGTGGCTGCTGCCAGTGGCGATAAGTCGTGTCTTACCGGGTTGGACTCAAGACGATAGT
TACCGGATAAGGCGCAGCGGTCGGGCTGAACGGGGGGTTCGTGCACACAGCCCAGCTTGGAGCGAACGAC
CTACACCGAACTGAGATACCTACAGCGTGAGCATTGAGAAAGCGCCACGCTTCCCGAAGGGAGAAAGGCG
GACAGGTATCCGGTAAGCGGCAGGGTCGGAACAGGAGAGCGCACGAGGGAGCTTCCAGGGGGAAACGCCT
GGTATCTTTATAGTCCTGTCGGGTTTCGCCACCTCTGACTTGAGCGTCGATTTTTGTGATGCTCGTCAGG
GGGGCGGAGCCTATGGAAAAACGCCAGCAACGCGGCCTTTTTACGGTTCCTGGCCTTTTGCTGGCCTTTT
GCTCACATGTTCTTTCCTGCGTTATCCCCTGATTCTGTGGATAACCGTATTACCGCCTTTGAGTGAGCTG
ATACCGCTCGCCGCAGCCGAACGACCGAGCGCAGCGAGTCAGTGAGCGAGGAAGCGGAAGAGC
