>Addgene plasmid #36312 | alpha 0-CFP in pdest12.2 | depositor partial sequence | sequence record 53408 | alpha 0 CFP
ATGGGATGTACTCTGAGCGCAGAGGAGAGAGCCGCCCTCGAGCGGAGCAAGGCGATTGAGAAAAATCTCA
AAGAAGATGGCATCAGCGCCGCCAAAGACGTGAAATTACTCCTGCTGGGGGCTGGAGAATCAGGAAAAAG
CACCATTGTGAAGCAGATGAAGATCATCCATGAAGATGGCTTCTCTGGAGAAGACGTAAAGCAGTACAAG
CCTGTCGTCTACAGCAACACCATCCAGTCTCTGGCAGCCATTGTGCGGGCCATGGATACTCTGGGCGGTA
CCATGAGTAAAGGAGAAGAACTTTTCACTGGAGTTGTCCCAATTCTTGTTGAATTAGATGGTGATGTTAA
TGGGCACAAATTTTCTGTGAGTGGAGAGGGTGAAGGTGATGCAACATACGGAAAACTTACCCTTAAATTT
ATTTGCACTACTGGAAAACTACCTGTTCCATGGCCAACACTTGTCACTACTCTCACTTGGGGTGTTCAAT
GCTTTTCAAGATACCCAGATCATATGAAACAGCATGACTTTTTCAAGAGTGCCATGCCCGAAGGTTATGT
ACAGGAAAGAACTATATTTTTCAAAGATGACGGGAACTACAAGACACGTGCTGAAGTCAAGTTTGAAGGT
GATACCCTTGTTAATAGAATCGAGTTAAAAGGTATTGATTTTAAAGAAGATGGAAACATTCTTGGACACA
AATTGGAATACAACTATATCTCACACAATGTATACATCACGGCAGACAAACAAAAGAATGGAATCAAAGC
TAACTTCAAAATTAGACACAACATTGAAGATGGAAGCGTTCAACTAGCAGACCATTATCAACAAAATACT
CCAATTGGCGATGGCCCTGTCCTTTTACCAGACAACCATTACCTGTCCACACAATCTGCCCTTTCGAAAG
ATCCCAAAGAAAAGAGAGACCACATGGTCCTTCTTGAGTTTGTAACAGCTGCTGGGATTACACATGGCAT
GGATGAACTATACAAAACTAGTGTGGAGTATGGTGACAAGGAGAGGAAGGCAGACTCCAAGATGGTGTGT
GACGTGGTGAGTCGCATGGAGGACACTGAACCATTCTCTGCAGAACTGCTTTCTGCCATGATGCGACTCT
GGGGCGACTCGGGGATCCAGGAGTGCTTCAACCGATCTCGGGAGTATCAGCTCAACGACTCTGCCAAATA
CTACCTGGACAGCTTGGATCGGATTGGAGCCGCTGACTACCAGCCCACCGAGCAGGACATCCTCCGAACC
AGGGTCAAAACAACTGGCATCGTAGAAACCCACTTCACCTTCAAGAACCTCCACTTCAGGCTGTTTGACG
TTGGGGGCCAGCGATCTGAACGTAAGAAGTGGATCCACTGCTTCGAGGATGTCACGGCCATCATCTTCTG
TGTCGCACTCAGCGGCTATGACCAGGTGCTCCACGAGGACGAAACCACGAACCGCATGCACGAGTCTCTC
ATGCTCTTCGACTCCATCTGTAACAACAAGTTTTTCATCGATACCTCCATCATTCTCTTCCTCAACAAGA
AAGACCTCTTTGGCGAGAAGATTAAGAAGTCACCCTTGACCATCTGCTTTCCTGAATACCCAGGCTCCAA
CACCTATGAAGACGCAGCTGCCTACATCCAAACACAGTTTGAAAGCAAAAACCGCTCACCCAACAAAGAA
ATTTACTGTCACATGACTTGTGCCACAGACACGAATAATATCCAGGTGGTATTCGACGCCGTCACCGACA
TCATCATTGCCAACAATCTCCGGGGCTGTGGCTTGTACTGA
