>Addgene plasmid #36312 | alpha 0-CFP in pdest12.2 | addgene partial sequence | sequence record 58009 | LNCX 5'-AGCTCGTTTAGTGAACCGTCAGATC-3'
ACGCTGTTTTGACCTCCATAGAAGACACCGGGACCGATCCAGCCTCCGGACTCTAGCCTAGGCCGCGGGA
CGGATAACAATTTCACACAGGAAACAGCTATGACCATTAGGCCTTTGCAAAAAGCTATTTAGGTGACACT
ATAGAAGGTACGCCTGCAGGTACCGGATCACAAGTTTGTACAAAAAAGCAGGCTTCGAAGGAGATAGAAC
CAATTCATTAAAGAGGAGAAATTAACCATGGGATGTACTCTGAGCGCAGAGGAGAGAGCCGCCCTCGAGC
GGAGCAAGGCGATTGAGAAAAATCTCAAAGAAGATGGCATCAGCGCCGCCAAAGACGTGAAATTACTCCT
GCTGGGGGCTGGAGAATCAGGAAAAAGCACCATTGTGAAGCAGATGAAGATCATCCATGAAGATGGCTTC
TCTGGAGAAGACGTAAAGCAGTACAAGCCTGTCGTCTACAGCAACACCATCCAGTCTCTGGCAGCCATTG
TGCGGGCCATGGATACTCTGGGCGGTACCATGAGTAAAGGAGAAGAACTTTTCACTGGAGTTGTCCCAAT
TCTTGTTGAATTAGATGGTGATGTTAATGGGCACAAATTTTCTGTCAGTGGAGAGGGTGAAGGTGATGCA
ACATACGGAAAACTTACCCTTAAATTTATTTGCACTACTGGAAAACTACCTGTTCCATGGCCAACACTTG
TCACTACTCTCACTTGGGGTGTTCAATGCTTTTCAAGATACCCAGATCATATGAAACAGCATGACTTTTT
CAAGAGTGCCATGCCCGAAGGTTATGTACAGGAAAGAACTATATTTTTCAAAGATGACGGGAACTACAAG
ACACGTGCTGAAGTCAAGTTTGAAGGTGATACCCTTGTTAATAGAATCGAGTTAAAAGGTATTGATTTTA
AAGAAGATGGAAACATTCTTGGACACAAATTGGAATACAACTAT
