>Addgene plasmid #36312 | alpha 0-CFP in pdest12.2 | addgene partial sequence | sequence record 59268 | T7 5'-TAATACGACTCACTATAGGG-3'
GCGATCACCACTTTGTACAAGAAAGCTGGGTCTAGATAGCTTGGGCTGCAGGTCGACTCTAGAGGATCCC
CCAAATCCTTTCAAGTTCTAAATGTAAAGACTCAACTAAAACCGTATTCTACAGCATTCTACAGAAATAC
ACAGCCGTCAGTCACTCTGGGGTCGTAGGTTAGACAGGGGCTTGGTACAGAAAGGCTGTGTGTCTTACAA
AGGCCAAAGGTCATGCTACCAGGAGATCAACATCAACAGCAAAGAGTCCATGAAGCAGTCAAATAGGTTG
CTATACAGGACAAGAGGTCAGTACAAGCCACAGCCCCGGAGATTGTTGGCAATGATGATGTCGGTGACGG
CGTCGAATACCACCTGGATATTATTCGTGTCTGTGGCACAAGTCATGTGACAGTAAATTTCTTTGTTGGG
TGAGCGGTTTTTGCTTTCAAACTGTGTTTGGATGTAGGCAGCTGCGTCTTCATAGGTGTTGGAGCCTGGG
TATTCAGGAAAGCAGATGGTCAAGGGTGACTTCTTAATCTTCTCGCCAAAGAGGTCTTTCTTGTTGAGGA
AGAGAATGATGGAGGTATCGATGAAAAACTTGTTGTTACAGATGGAGTCGAAGAGCATGAGAGACTCGTG
CATGCGGTTCGTGGTTTCGTCCTCGTGGAGCACCTGGTCATAGCCGCTGAGTGCGACACAGAAGATGATG
GCCGTGACATCCTCGAAGCAGTGGATCCACTTCTTACGTTCAGATCGCTGGCCCCCAACGTCAAACAGCC
TGAAGTGGAGGTTCTTGAAGGTGAAGTGGGTTTCTACGATGCCAGTTGTTTTGACCCTGGTTCGGAGGAT
GTCCTGCTCGGTGGGCTGGTAGTCAGCGGCTCCAATCCGATCCAAGCTGTCCAG
